>Addgene plasmid #205447 | AAVS1-A2UCOE-EF1a-mCR1-F2A-neo-AAVS1 | addgene full sequence | sequence record 408938 | Addgene NGS Result
CTGACGTCTAAGAAACCATTATTATCATGACATTAACCTATAAAAATAGGCGTATCACGAGGCCCTTTCG
TCTCGCGCGTTTCGGTGATGACGGTGAAAACCTCTGACACATGCAGCTCCCGGAGACGGTCACAGCTTGT
CTGTAAGCGGATGCCGGGAGCAGACAAGCCCGTCAGGGCGCGTCAGCGGGTGTTGGCGGGTGTCGGGGCT
GGCTTAACTATGCGGCATCAGAGCAGATTGTACTGAGAGTGCACCATATGCGGTGTGAAATACCGCACAG
ATGCGTAAGGAGAAAATACCGCATCAGGCGCCATTCGCCATTCAGGCTGCGCAACTGTTGGGAAGGGCGA
TCGGTGCGGGCCTCTTCGCTATTACGCCAGCTGGCGAAAGGGGGATGTGCTGCAAGGCGATTAAGTTGGG
TAACGCCAGGGTTTTCCCAGTCACGACGTTGTAAAACGACGGCCAGTGAATTCGCCGTGACGTCAGCACG
CCGGGCGGGGACCGGGAGATCCTTGGGGCGGTGGGGGGCCAGCGGCAGTTCCCGGCGGCCCCCGGGGCGG
GCGGGCGGGCGGGTGGTGGCGGCGGTTGGGGCTCGGCGCTCGCTCGCTCGCTGGGCGGGCGGGCGGTGCG
ATGTCCGGAGAGGATGGCCCGGCGGCTGGCCCGGGGGCGGCGGCGGCGGCTGCCCGGGAGCGGCGACGGG
AGCAGCTGCGGCAGTGGGGGGCGCGGGCGGGCGCCGAGCCTGGCCCCGGAGAGCGCCGCGCCCGCACCGT
CCGCTTCGAGCGCGCCGCCGAGTTCCTGGCGGCCTGTGCGGGCGGCGACCTGGACGAGGCGCGTCTGATG
CTGCGCGCCGCCGACCCTGGCCCCGGCGCCGAGCTCGACCCCGCCGCGCCGCCGCCCGCCCGCGCCGTGC
TGGACTCCACCAACGCCGACGGTATCAGCGCCCTGCACCAGGTCAGCGCCCCCCGCCCGGCGTCTCCCGG
GGCCAGGTCCACCCTCTGCTGCGCCACCTGGGGCATCCTCCTTCCCCGTTGCCAGTCTCGATCCGCCCCG
TCGTTCCTGGCCCTGGGCTTTGCCACCCTATGCTGACACCCCGTCCCAGTCCCCCTTACCATTCCCCTTC
GACCACCCCACTTCCGAATTGGAGCCGCTTCAACTGGCCCTGGGCTTAGCCACTCTGTGCTGACCACTCT
GCCCCAGGCCTCCTTACCATTCCCCTTAAACACCGGTGGGGAGGTGGTCCCTGCTGTTACGCCAATGATA
ACCCCCGCCAGAAAAATCTTAGTAGCCTTCCCTTTTTGTTTTCCGTGCCCCAACTCGGCGGATTGACTCG
GCCCCTTCCGGAAACACCCGAATCAACTTCTAGTCAAATTATTGTTCACGCCGCAATGACCCACCCCTGG
CCCGCGTCTGTGGAACTGACCCCTGGTGTACAGGAGAGTTCGCTGCTGAAAGTGGTCCCAAAGGGGTACT
AGTTTTTAAGCTCCCAACTCCCCCTCCCCCAGCGTCTGGAGGATTCCACACCCTCGCACCGCAGGGGCGA
GGAAGTGGGCGGAGTCCGGTTTTGGCGCCAGCCGCTGAGGCTGCCAAGCAGAAAAGCCACCGCTGAGGAG
ACTCCGGTCACTGTCCTCGCCCCGCCTCCCCCTTCCCTCCCCTTGGGGACCACCGGGCGCCACGCCGCGA
ACGTTAAGTGCCGCGGTCGTCGGCGCCTCCGCCCTCCCCCTTGGGCCCCAATTCCCAGCGGGCGCGGCGC
GCGGCCCCTCCCCCCGCCGGGCGCGCGCCCGCTGCCCCGCCCTTCGTGGCCGCCCGGCGTGGGCGGTGCC
ACCCCTCCCCCCGGCGGCCCCGCGCGCAGCTCCCGGCTCCCTCCCCCTTCGGATGTGGCTTGAGCTGTAG
GCGCGGAGGGCCGGGCTCCGGTGCCCGTCAGTGGGCAGAGCGCACATCGCCCACAGTCCCCGAGAAGTTG
GGGGGAGGGGTCGGCAATTGAACCGGTGCCTAGAGAAGGTGGCGCGGGGTAAACTGGGAAAGTGATGTCG
TGTACTGGCTCCGCCTTTTTCCCGAGGGTGGGGGAGAACCGTATATAAGTGCAGTAGTCGCCGTGAACGT
TCTTTTTCGCAACGGGTTTGCCGCCAGAACACAGGTAAGTGCCGTGTGTGGTTCCCGCGGGCCTGGCCTC
TTTACGGGTTATGGCCCTTGCGTGCCTTGAATTACTTCCACCTGGCTGCAGTACGTGATTCTTGATCCCG
AGCTTCGGGTTGGAAGTGGGTGGGAGAGTTCGAGGCCTTGCGCTTAAGGAGCCCCTTCGCCTCGTGCTTG
AGTTGAGGCCTGGCCTGGGCGCTGGGGCCGCCGCGTGCGAATCTGGTGGCACCTTCGCGCCTGTCTCGCT
GCTTTCGATAAGTCTCTAGCCATTTAAAATTTTTGATGACCTGCTGCGACGCTTTTTTTCTGGCAAGATA
GTCTTGTAAATGCGGGCCAAGATCTGCACACTGGTATTTCGGTTTTTGGGGCCGCGGGCGGCGACGGGGC
CCGTGCGTCCCAGCGCACATGTTCGGCGAGGCGGGGCCTGCGAGCGCGGCCACCGAGAATCGGACGGGGG
TAGTCTCAAGCTGGCCGGCCTGCTCTGGTGCCTGGCCTCGCGCCGCCGTGTATCGCCCCGCCCTGGGCGG
CAAGGCTGGCCCGGTCGGCACCAGTTGCGTGAGCGGAAAGATGGCCGCTTCCCGGCCCTGCTGCAGGGAG
CTCAAAATGGAGGACGCGGCGCTCGGGAGAGCGGGCGGGTGAGTCACCCACACAAAGGAAAAGGGCCTTT
CCGTCCTCAGCCGTCGCTTCATGTGACTCCACGGAGTACCGGGCGCCGTCCAGGCACCTCGATTAGTTCT
CGAGCTTTTGGAGTACGTCGTCTTTAGGTTGGGGGGAGGGGTTTTATGCGATGGAGTTTCCCCACACTGA
GTGGGTGGAGACTGAAGTTAGGCCAGCTTGGCACTTGATGTAATTCTCCTTGGAATTTGCCCTTTTTGAG
TTTGGATCTTGGTTCATTCTCAAGCCTCAGACAGTGGTTCAAAGTTTTTTTCTTCCATTTCAGGTGTCGT
GAGGAATTAGCTTGGTACTAATACGACTCACTATAGGGAGACCCAAGCTGGCTAGGTAAGCTTGGTACCG
AGCTCGGATCCACTAGTCCAGTGTGGTGGAATTCTGCAGATATCCAGCACAGTGGCACCATGGGATCCTT
GGGTTCGCTCTGGGTTTTCTTCACTCTCATCACTCCAGGAGTTCTTGGTCAGTGTAAGTTGCTGCCAAAG
TATTCTTTTGCTAAACCTTCTATTGTGAGTGATAAATCTGAGTTTGCCATTGGAACAACTTGGGAATACA
AATGTCGCCCTGGGTATTTTAGGAAGTCATTTATTATCACCTGCTTAGAAACCTCCAAGTGGTCAGATGC
TCAGCAGTTCTGTAAACGTAAACCATGTATGAATCCTCAAGAACCCCTCCATGGTTCTGTGCATATAAAC
ACGGGTATCGAGTTTGGGTCAACAATTACGTATTCTTGTAATCAAGGATATCGACTCATTGGTGACTCGT
CTGCTACATGTATTGTATCAGACAATACTGTAATGTGGGATAATGATATGCCTCTTTGTGAATCTATTCC
TTGTGAGTCACCTCCAGCCATCTCCAATGGAGACTTCTACAGCAGCAGCAGAGACAGCTTTTTCTATGGG
ATGGTAGTAACTTATTATTGCCATACCGGAAAGAATAGGGAAAAACTGTTTGATCTGGTGGGTGAGAAGT
CAATATATTGTACCAGCAAAGACAATCAAGTTGGCATCTGGAATAGTCCACCTCCTCAGTGTATTCCTAG
AGTCAAGTGCCCAATGCCAGAAATTGAAAATGGACTAGTGGAGTCTGGATTTAAACACTCCTTCTTCTTA
AATGATACAGTAATATTTAAGTGCAAATCTGGCTTTACCATGAAAGGCAGCAGAATAGCATGGTGCCAGC
CAAACAGCAAATGGAGCCCTCCATTGCCAACATGCTTCATGGGATGTCTACCACCTCAAAATATCCTCCA
TGGTGATTATAACAAAAAGGATGAGTTCTTCTCTGTTGGCCAGAAAGTGTCATATAGCTGTAACCCTGGC
TATACTCTCATTGGAACTAACCTCGTGGAGTGTACATCCTTGGGAACCTGGAGCAATACAGTCCCGACAT
GTGAAGTGAAATCATGTGATGCAATTCCAAACCATCTTCTCCATGGCCGTGTGTTTCTTCCCCCTAATCT
CCAGCTTGGGGCAGAGGTTTCCTTTGTTTGTGACTTAGGGTTCCAGTTAAAAGGCAAACCTTCTAGTCAG
TGTATCCCAGAAGGAGAGACAGTAATCTGGAATAATAAGTTTCCTGTCTGTGAACAGATTTCTTGTGACC
CTCCTCCTGAAGTCAAAAATGCTCGGAAACCCTATTATTCTCTTCCCATAGTTCCTGGAACTGTTCTGAG
GTACACTTGTTCACCTAGCTACCGCCTCATTGGAGAAAAGGCTATCTTTTGTATAAGTGAAAATCAAGTG
CATGCCACCTGGGATAAAGCTCCTCCTATATGTGAATCTGTGAATAAAACCATTTCTTGCTCAGATCCCA
TAGTACCAGGGGGATTCATGAATAAAGGATCTAAGGCACCATTCAGACATGGTGATTCTGTGACATTTAC
CTGTAAAGCCAACTTCACCATGAAAGGAAGCAAAACTGTCTGGTGCCAGGCAAATGAAATGTGGGGACCA
ACAGCTCTGCCAGTCTGTGAGAGTGATTTCCCTCTGGAGTGCCCATCACTTCCAACGATTCATAATGGAC
ACCACACAGGACAGCATGTTGACCAGTTTGTTGCGGGGTTGTCTGTGACATACAGTTGTGAACCTGGCTA
TTTGCTCACTGGAAAAAAGACAATTAAGTGCTTATCTTCAGGAGACTGGGATGGTGTCATCCCGACATGC
AAAGAGGCCCAGTGTGAACATCCAGGAAAGTTTCCCAATGGGCAGGTAAAGGAACCTCTGAGCCTTCAGG
TTGGCACAACTGTGTACTTCTCCTGTAATGAAGGGTACCAATTACAAGGACAACCCTCTAGTCAGTGTGT
AATTGTTGAACAGAAAGCCATCTGGACTAAGAAGCCAGTATGTAAAGAAATTCTCTGCCCACCACCTCCA
CCTGTTCGTAATGGAAGTCATACAGGCAGCTTTTCAGAAAATGTACCATATGGAAGCACAGTTACCTACA
CCTGTGACCCAAGCCCAGAGAAAGGCGTGAGCTTCACTCTTATTGGAGAGAAGACTATCAATTGTACTAC
TGGTAGTCAGAAGACTGGGATCTGGAGTGGCCCTGCTCCATATTGTGTACTTTCAACTTCTGCAGTTCTG
TGTTTACAACCGAAGATCAAAAGAGGGCAAATATTATCTATTTTGAAAGATAGTTATTCATATAATGACA
CTGTGGCATTTTCTTGTGAACCTGGCTTCACCTTGAAGGGCAACAGGAGCATTCGATGCAATGCTCATGG
CACATGGGAGCCACCGGTACCAGTGTGTGAAAAAGGATGTCAGGCTCCTCCTAAAATTATCAATGGGCAA
AAAGAAGATAGTTACTTGCTCAACTTTGACCCTGGTACATCCATAAGATATAGCTGTGACCCTGGCTATT
TACTGGTGGGAGAGGACACTATACATTGCACCCCTGAGGGGAAGTGGACACCCATTACTCCCCAGTGCAC
AGTTGCAGAGTGTAAGCCAGTAGGACCACATCTCTTTAAGAGGCCTCAGAATCAGTTTATTAGGACAGCT
GTTAATTCTTCTTGTGATGAAGGGTTCCAGTTAAGTGAGAGTGCTTATCAACTGTGTCAAGGTACAATTC
CTTGGTTTATAGAAATCCGTCTTTGTAAAGAAATCACCTGCCCACCACCTCCTGTTATACACAACGGGAC
ACATACATGGAGTTCCTCAGAAGATGTCCCATATGGAACTGTGGTCACATACATGTGCTATCCTGGGCCA
GAGGAAGGCGTAAAATTCAAACTCATCGGGGAGCAAACCATCCACTGTACAAGTGACAGCAGAGGAAGAG
GCTCCTGGAGTAGCCCTGCTCCTCTCTGTAAACTTTCCCTCCCAGCTGTCCAGTGCACAGACGTTCATGT
TGAAAATGGAGTCAAGCTCACTGACAATAAAGCCCCATATTTCTACAATGATAGTGTGATGTTCAAGTGT
GATGATGGATATATTTTGAGTGGAAGCAGTCAGATCCGGTGTAAAGCCAATAATACCTGGGATCCTGAAA
AACCACTTTGTAAAAAAGAAGGATGTGAGCCTATGAGAGTACATGGCCTTCCAGATGATTCACATATAAA
ACTAGTGAAAAGAACCTGTCAAAATGGGTACCAGTTGACTGGATATACTTATGAGAAGTGTCAAAATGCT
GAGAATGGGACTTGGTTTAAAAAGATTGAAGTTTGTACAGTTATTCTCTGTCAACCTCCACCAAAAATTG
CAAATGGTGGTCACACAGGCATGATGGCAAAGCACTTCCTATATGGAAATGAAGTTTCTTATGAATGTGA
TGAAGGGTTCTATCTTTTGGGAGAGAAAAGTTTGCAGTGCGTAAATGATTCTAAAGGTCATGGCTCTTGG
AGTGGACCTCCACCACAATGCTTACAATCTTCTCCTCTAACTCATTGCCCCGATCCAGAAGTCAAACATG
GTTACAAACTCAATAAAACTCATTCTGCATTTTCTCATAATGACATAGTACATTTTGTCTGCAATCAAGG
CTTCATCATGAACGGCAGCCACTTGATAAGGTGTCATACTAATAACACATGGTTACCAGGTGTACCAACT
TGTATCAGAAAGGCTTCTTTAGGGTGTCAGTCTCCATCCACAATCCCCAATGGGAATCATACTGGTGGGA
GTATAGCTCGATTTCCCCCTGGAATGTCAGTCATGTACAGTTGCTACCAAGGCTTCCTTATGGCTGGAGA
GGCACGTCTTATCTGTACTCATGAGGGTACCTGGAGTCAACCTCCCCCTTTTTGCAAAGAGGTAAACTGT
AGCTTCCCTGAAGATACAAATGGAATCCAGAAGGGATTTCAACCTGGGAAAACCTATCGATTTGGGGCTA
CTGTGACTCTGGAATGTGAGGATGGGTATACCTTGGAGGGAAGTCCCCAGAGCCAGTGCCAGGATGACAG
CCAATGGAACCCTCCCTTGGCTCTTTGCAAATACCGGTCAACTATTCCTCTTATTTGTGGTATTTCTGTG
GGCTCAGCACTTATCATTTTGATGAGTGTCGGCTTCTGTATGATATTAAAACACAGAGAAAGCAATTATT
ATACAAAGACAAGACCCAAAGAAGGAGCTCTTCATTTAGAAACACGAGAAGTATATTCTATTGATCCATA
TAACCCAGCAAGCGGCAGCGGAGTGAAGCAGACCCTCAACTTCGATCTCCTCAAACTGGCCGGAGACGTC
GAAAGCAATCCTGGACCTATGATCGAGCAGGACGGACTCCATGCTGGAAGCCCTGCCGCTTGGGTCGAGA
GGCTCTTTGGATACGACTGGGCTCAGCAGACAATCGGCTGCAGCGATGCCGCCGTGTTTAGACTCAGCGC
CCAGGGCAGACCTGTGCTGTTTGTGAAGACCGACCTGAGCGGAGCTCTCAATGAGCTCCAAGATGAAGCC
GCCAGACTGAGCTGGCTCGCCACCACAGGCGTGCCTTGTGCTGCCGTGCTGGACGTCGTCACAGAGGCCG
GAAGGGATTGGCTGCTCCTGGGCGAAGTCCCCGGACAGGATCTGCTGAGCTCCCATCTGGCCCCTGCCGA
AAAGGTCTCCATTATGGCCGATGCCATGAGGAGGCTGCACACCCTGGATCCCGCTACCTGTCCCTTTGAC
CATCAGGCCAAGCACAGGATTGAGAGGGCCAGAACAAGAATGGAGGCCGGCCTGGTCGACCAGGATGATC
TGGACGAGGAACACCAGGGCCTCGCTCCTGCCGAGCTCTTTGCCAGACTCAAGGCCAGGATGCCTGACGG
CGAAGATCTGGTGGTGACCCATGGAGATGCCTGTCTCCCCAACATCATGGTGGAAAACGGCAGGTTCTCC
GGATTCATTGACTGCGGCAGGCTCGGCGTGGCCGACAGGTATCAGGACATCGCCCTGGCTACCAGAGATA
TCGCTGAGGAGCTGGGAGGAGAGTGGGCCGATAGATTTCTCGTGCTCTATGGCATTGCCGCTCCCGACAG
CCAGAGAATTGCCTTCTACAGACTGCTCGATGAGTTTTTTTGAGTTTAAACCCGCTGATCAGCCTCGACT
GTGCCTTCTAGTTGCCAGCCATCTGTTGTTTGCCCCTCCCCCGTGCCTTCCTTGACCCTGGAAGGTGCCA
CTCCCACTGTCCTTTCCTAATAAAATGAGGAAATTGCATCGCATTGTCTGAGTAGGTGTCATTCTATTCT
GGGGGGTGGGGTGGGGCAGGACAGCAAGGGGGAGGATTGGGAAGACAATAGCAGGCATGCTGGGGATGCG
GTGGGCTCTATGGCTTCTGAGGCGGAAAGAACCAGCTGGGGCTCTAGGGGGTATCCCCACGCGCCCTGTA
GCGGCGCATCTAGCGGCCGATCAGGCCCGACCTACTCTCTTCCGCATTGGAGTCGCTTTAACTGGCCCTG
GCTTTGGCAGCCTGTGCTGACCCATGCAGTCCTCCTTACCATCCCTCCCTCGACTTCCCCTCTTCCGATG
TTGAGCCCCTCCAGCCGGTCCTGGACTTTGTCTCCTTCCCTGCCCTGCCCTCTCCTGAACCTGAGCCAGC
TCCCATAGCTCAGTCTGGTCTATCTGCCTGGCCCTGGCCATTGTCACTTTGCGCTGCCCTCCTCTCGCCC
CCGAGTGCCCTTGCTGTGCCGCCGGAACTCTGCCCTCTAACGCTGCCGTCTCTCTCCTGAGTCCGGACCA
CTTTGAGCTCTACTGGCTTCTGCGCCGCCTCTGGCCCACTGTTTCCCCTTCCCAGGCAGGTCCTGCTTTC
TCTGACCTGCATTCTCTCCCCTGGGCCTGTGCCGCTTTCTGTCTGCAGCTTGTGGCCTGGGTCACCTCTA
CGGCTGGCCCAGATCCTTCCCTGCCGCCTCCTTCAGGTTCCGTCTTCCTCCACTCCCTCTTCCCCTTGCT
CTCTGCTGTGTTGCTGCCCAAGGATGCTCTTTCCGGAGCACTTCCTTCTCGGCGCTGCACCACGTGATGT
CCTCTGAGCGGATCCTCCCCGTGTCTGGGTCCTCTCCGGGCATCTCTCCTCCCTCACCCAACCCCATGCC
GTCTTCACTCGCTGGGTTCCCTTTTCCTTCTCCTTCTGGGGCCTGTGCCATCTCTCGTTTCTTAGGATGG
CCTTCTCCGACGGATGTCTCCCTTGCGTCCCGCCTCCCCTTCTTGTAGGCCTGCATCAGGCCAAATTGGC
CGTCGACTGCAGAGGCCTGCATGCAAGCTTGGCGTAATCATGGTCATAGCTGTTTCCTGTGTGAAATTGT
TATCCGCTCACAATTCCACACAACATACGAGCCGGAAGCATAAAGTGTAAAGCCTGGGGTGCCTAATGAG
TGAGCTAACTCACATTAATTGCGTTGCGCTCACTGCCCGCTTTCCAGTCGGGAAACCTGTCGTGCCAGCT
GCATTAATGAATCGGCCAACGCGCGGGGAGAGGCGGTTTGCGTATTGGGCGCTCTTCCGCTTCCTCGCTC
ACTGACTCGCTGCGCTCGGTCGTTCGGCTGCGGCGAGCGGTATCAGCTCACTCAAAGGCGGTAATACGGT
TATCCACAGAATCAGGGGATAACGCAGGAAAGAACATGTGAGCAAAAGGCCAGCAAAAGGCCAGGAACCG
TAAAAAGGCCGCGTTGCTGGCGTTTTTCCATAGGCTCCGCCCCCCTGACGAGCATCACAAAAATCGACGC
TCAAGTCAGAGGTGGCGAAACCCGACAGGACTATAAAGATACCAGGCGTTTCCCCCTGGAAGCTCCCTCG
TGCGCTCTCCTGTTCCGACCCTGCCGCTTACCGGATACCTGTCCGCCTTTCTCCCTTCGGGAAGCGTGGC
GCTTTCTCATAGCTCACGCTGTAGGTATCTCAGTTCGGTGTAGGTCGTTCGCTCCAAGCTGGGCTGTGTG
CACGAACCCCCCGTTCAGCCCGACCGCTGCGCCTTATCCGGTAACTATCGTCTTGAGTCCAACCCGGTAA
GACACGACTTATCGCCACTGGCAGCAGCCACTGGTAACAGGATTAGCAGAGCGAGGTATGTAGGCGGTGC
TACAGAGTTCTTGAAGTGGTGGCCTAACTACGGCTACACTAGAAGAACAGTATTTGGTATCTGCGCTCTG
CTGAAGCCAGTTACCTTCGGAAAAAGAGTTGGTAGCTCTTGATCCGGCAAACAAACCACCGCTGGTAGCG
GTGGTTTTTTTGTTTGCAAGCAGCAGATTACGCGCAGAAAAAAAGGATCTCAAGAAGATCCTTTGATCTT
TTCTACGGGGTCTGACGCTCAGTGGAACGAAAACTCACGTTAAGGGATTTTGGTCATGAGATTATCAAAA
AGGATCTTCACCTAGATCCTTTTAAATTAAAAATGAAGTTTTAAATCAATCTAAAGTATATATGAGTAAA
CTTGGTCTGACAGTTACCAATGCTTAATCAGTGAGGCACCTATCTCAGCGATCTGTCTATTTCGTTCATC
CATAGTTGCCTGACTCCCCGTCGTGTAGATAACTACGATACGGGAGGGCTTACCATCTGGCCCCAGTGCT
GCAATGATACCGCGAGACCCACGCTCACCGGCTCCAGATTTATCAGCAATAAACCAGCCAGCCGGAAGGG
CCGAGCGCAGAAGTGGTCCTGCAACTTTATCCGCCTCCATCCAGTCTATTAATTGTTGCCGGGAAGCTAG
AGTAAGTAGTTCGCCAGTTAATAGTTTGCGCAACGTTGTTGCCATTGCTACAGGCATCGTGGTGTCACGC
TCGTCGTTTGGTATGGCTTCATTCAGCTCCGGTTCCCAACGATCAAGGCGAGTTACATGATCCCCCATGT
TGTGCAAAAAAGCGGTTAGCTCCTTCGGTCCTCCGATCGTTGTCAGAAGTAAGTTGGCCGCAGTGTTATC
ACTCATGGTTATGGCAGCACTGCATAATTCTCTTACTGTCATGCCATCCGTAAGATGCTTTTCTGTGACT
GGTGAGTACTCAACCAAGTCATTCTGAGAATAGTGTATGCGGCGACCGAGTTGCTCTTGCCCGGCGTCAA
TACGGGATAATACCGCGCCACATAGCAGAACTTTAAAAGTGCTCATCATTGGAAAACGTTCTTCGGGGCG
AAAACTCTCAAGGATCTTACCGCTGTTGAGATCCAGTTCGATGTAACCCACTCGTGCACCCAACTGATCT
TCAGCATCTTTTACTTTCACCAGCGTTTCTGGGTGAGCAAAAACAGGAAGGCAAAATGCCGCAAAAAAGG
GAATAAGGGCGACACGGAAATGTTGAATACTCATACTCTTCCTTTTTCAATATTATTGAAGCATTTATCA
GGGTTATTGTCTCATGAGCGGATACATATTTGAATGTATTTAGAAAAATAAACAAATAGGGGTTCCGCGC
ACATTTCCCCGAAAAGTGCCAC
Features (pLannotate 1.2.2; 20 found; start..end, strand, type, name):
     72..107     +  CDS            rop (fragment): Rop protein, which maintains plasmids at low copy number; rop
    209..308     +  misc_feature   bom (fragment): basis of mobility region from pBR322
    314..471     -  CDS            lacZα (fragment): LacZα fragment of β-galactosidase; lacZ fragment
    631..951     +  CDS            PPP1R12C (fragment): PP12C_HUMAN - Also known as LENG3, MBS85 From Homo sapiens (Human).
   1904..3082    +  promoter       EF-1α promoter: strong constitutive promoter for human elongation factor EF-1α
   3099..3117    +  promoter       T7 promoter: promoter for bacteriophage T7 RNA polymerase
   3333..3863    +  CDS            Cd55 (fragment): DAF1_MOUSE - Also known as Cd55a, Daf, Daf1. Experimental evidence at protein level: Swiss-Prot protein existence level 1. This protein recognizes C4b and C3b fragments that condense with cell-surface hydroxyl or amino groups when nascent C4b and C3b are locally generated during C4 and c3 activation. Interaction of daf with cell-associated C4b and C3b polypeptides interferes with their ability to catalyze the conversion of C2 and factor B to enzymatically active C2a and Bb and thereby prevents the formation of C4b2a and C3bBb, the amplification convertases of the complement cascade. Inhibits c
   4395..7433    +  CDS            Cr2: CR2_MOUSE - Experimental evidence at protein level: Swiss-Prot protein existence level 1. Receptor for complement C3d and for HNRNPU. Participates in B lymphocytes activation. From Mus musculus (Mouse).
   7509..8300    +  CDS            neo: KKA2_KLEPN - Also known as kan, nptII. Experimental evidence at protein level: Swiss-Prot protein existence level 1. Resistance to kanamycin, neomycin, paromomycin, ribostamycin, butirosin and gentamicin B. From Klebsiella pneumoniae.
   8329..8553    +  polyA_signal   bGH poly(A) signal: bovine growth hormone polyadenylation signal
   8557..8578    +  promoter       SV40 promoter (fragment): SV40 enhancer and early promoter
   8599..8619    +  rep_origin     f1 ori (fragment): f1 bacteriophage origin of replication; arrow indicates direction of (+) strand synthesis
   9024..9438    +  misc_feature   HA-L (fragment): left homology arm from the adeno-associated virus integration site (AAVS1) within intron 1 of the human PPP1R12C gene
   9515..9537    -  protein_bind   lac operator (fragment): The lac repressor binds to the lac operator to inhibit transcription in E. coli. This inhibition can be relieved by adding lactose or isopropyl-β-D-thiogalactopyranoside (IPTG). lac repressor encoded by lacI
   9541..9571    -  promoter       lac promoter: promoter for the E. coli lac operon
   9586..9607    -  protein_bind   CAP binding site: CAP binding activates transcription in the presence of cAMP. E. coli catabolite activator protein
   9620..9712    -  CDS            lacI (fragment): lac repressor; lacI; The lac repressor binds to the lac operator to inhibit transcription in E. coli. This inhibition can be relieved by adding lactose or isopropyl-β-D-thiogalactopyranoside (IPTG).
   9895..10483   -  rep_origin     ori: high-copy-number ColE1/pMB1/pBR322/pUC origin of replication
  10654..11514   -  CDS            AmpR: β-lactamase; bla; confers resistance to ampicillin, carbenicillin, and related antibiotics
  11515..11619   -  promoter       AmpR promoter: bla
