[The description below was written by a language model from this plasmid's Addgene catalogue record and pLannotate feature annotations shown in this document.]
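Description:
AAVS1-A2UCOE-EF1a-mCR1-F2A-neo-AAVS1 is a pUC57-based donor plasmid designed to knock a mouse complement receptor 1 (mCR1) expression cassette into the human AAVS1 safe-harbour locus, which lies in intron 1 of PPP1R12C. It is propagated in E. coli as a high-copy plasmid through the ColE1/pUC origin and selected with ampicillin via the AmpR (β-lactamase) gene. Remnants of the cloning backbone (lac promoter/operator, lacZα, and small rop, bom and lacI fragments) are also annotated but have no role in the mammalian payload.

The cassette is flanked by AAVS1 homology sequences, detected in the feature table as a PPP1R12C fragment upstream and an AAVS1 homology-arm fragment downstream, which direct homology-directed integration, typically after a nuclease-induced break at the locus. The nuclease itself is not encoded here. Between the upstream arm and the promoter lies an unannotated stretch that, judging from the plasmid name, corresponds to the A2UCOE, a ubiquitous chromatin opening element used to resist transgene silencing. The strong constitutive EF-1α promoter then drives the mCR1 open reading frame. The automated annotation labels this region as mouse Cr2 plus a Cd55-like fragment, which is consistent with mouse CR1 being a longer product of the Cr2 gene built from related complement control repeats. According to the name, an F2A self-cleaving peptide links mCR1 to the neomycin phosphotransferase gene, so a single transcript, terminated by the bGH poly(A) signal, yields both proteins and G418 resistance reports on transgene expression.

The associated publication concerns engineering human pluripotent stem cell lines to evade xenogeneic transplantation barriers, which suggests that the construct provides stable expression of a mouse complement regulator in human cells.
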