Addgene plasmid #205447: AAVS1-A2UCOE-EF1a-mCR1-F2A-neo-AAVS1
Purpose: human AAVS1-targeting plasmid for expression of mouse CR1
Depositing lab: Deepta Bhattacharya. Depositing organization: University of Arizona. Publication: Engineering human pluripotent stem cell lines to evade xenogeneic transplantation barriers. Pizzato HA, Alonso-Guallart P, Woods J, Connelly JP, Fehniger TA, Atkinson JP, Pruett-Miller SM, Monsma FJ Jr, Bhattacharya D. Stem Cell Reports. 2023 Dec 22:S2213-6711(23)00496-4. doi: 10.1016/j.stemcr.2023.12.003. PubMed 38215755.
Backbone
  Vector backbone: pUC57
  Vector type: Mammalian Expression
  Selectable markers: Neomycin (select with G418)
Growth in bacteria
  Bacterial resistance: Ampicillin, 100 μg/mL
  Growth temperature: 37°C
  Growth strain: DH5alpha
  Copy number: High Copy
Gene/Insert
  Gene/Insert name: mCR1
  Species: M. musculus (mouse)
  Promoter: EF1a
  Cloning method: Gibson Cloning
Terms and licenses: Academic/Nonprofit Terms; Industry Terms: Not Available to Industry
Depositor comments: Please visit https://www.biorxiv.org/content/10.1101/2023.06.27.546594v1 for bioRxiv preprint.
How to cite: AAVS1-A2UCOE-EF1a-mCR1-F2A-neo-AAVS1 was a gift from Deepta Bhattacharya (Addgene plasmid # 205447 ; http://n2t.net/addgene:205447 ; RRID:Addgene_205447)
